Addgene plasmid #76672: CSNK2A1 gRNA (BRDN0001146603)
Purpose: 3rd generation lentiviral gRNA plasmid targeting human CSNK2A1
Depositing lab: John Doench & David Root. Depositing organization: Broad Institute. Publication: Optimized sgRNA design to maximize activity and minimize off-target effects of CRISPR-Cas9. Doench JG, Fusi N, Sullender M, Hegde M, Vaimberg EW, Donovan KF, Smith I, Tothova Z, Wilen C, Orchard R, Virgin HW, Listgarten J, Root DE. Nat Biotechnol. 2016 Jan 18. doi: 10.1038/nbt.3437. PubMed 26780180.
Backbone
  Vector backbone: lentiGuide-Puro
  Backbone manufacturer: Zhang Lab (Addgene plasmid # 52963)
  Vector type: Mammalian Expression, Lentiviral, CRISPR
  Selectable markers: Puromycin
Growth in bacteria
  Bacterial resistance: Ampicillin, 100 μg/mL
  Growth temperature: 37°C
  Growth strain: DH5alpha
  Copy number: High Copy
Gene/Insert
  Gene/Insert name: CSNK2A1 (alt names: CSNK2A1; NM_001895.3)
  gRNA/shRNA sequence: AGACATTGTAAAAGACCCTG
  Species: H. sapiens (human)
  Entrez Gene: CSNK2A1 (a.k.a. CK2A1, CKII, Cka1, Cka2, OCNDS)
  Promoter: hU6
  Cloning method: Unknown
  Sequencing primers: 5′ U6-F; 3′ pS2-R
Terms and licenses: Academic/Nonprofit Terms; Industry Terms: Not Available to Industry
Depositor comments: The gRNA was designed to target the following Genbank reference sequence(s): NM_001895.3,NM_177559.2. Note that this plasmid does NOT contain Cas9. It should be used in conjunction with lentiCas9-Blast (Addgene #52962) or otherwise with cell lines already expressing Cas9. Browse the full kinome gRNA library at http://www.addgene.org/pooled-library/broadgpp-human-kinome/ or visit http://www.broadinstitute.org/rnai/public/ for detailed protocols and information.
How to cite: CSNK2A1 gRNA (BRDN0001146603) was a gift from John Doench & David Root (Addgene plasmid # 76672 ; http://n2t.net/addgene:76672 ; RRID:Addgene_76672)
