[The description below was written by a language model from this plasmid's Addgene catalogue record and pLannotate feature annotations shown in this document.]
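Description:
CSNK2A1 gRNA (BRDN0001146603) is a third-generation lentiviral guide RNA plasmid built on the lentiGuide-Puro backbone and designed to direct Streptococcus pyogenes Cas9 to the human CSNK2A1 gene, which encodes the casein kinase 2 alpha catalytic subunit. In bacteria it is maintained at high copy through a ColE1/pUC-type origin and selected with ampicillin via the β-lactamase gene. An f1 origin, an SV40 origin and remnants of a lac/T7/T3 cloning region are also annotated in the backbone.

The lentiviral transfer cassette begins with an RSV promoter fused to a truncated HIV-1 5' LTR, which makes genomic RNA production Tat-independent. This is followed by the Ψ packaging signal, a partial gag sequence and the Rev response element. It ends in a ΔU3 self-inactivating 3' LTR with an SV40 polyadenylation signal downstream. Within this unit, a human U6 RNA polymerase III promoter drives the CSNK2A1-specific spacer joined to the SpCas9 gRNA scaffold, and a cPPT/CTS element lies just downstream to aid nuclear import of the viral genome. A separate EF-1α core promoter with its intron A expresses puromycin N-acetyltransferase, and a WPRE enhances transcript expression. Transduced mammalian cells can therefore be selected with puromycin.

The plasmid carries no Cas9, so it is intended for use with a separate Cas9 lentivector or in cells that already express Cas9. The guide was designed against two CSNK2A1 reference transcripts and belongs to a human kinome gRNA collection produced with optimized sgRNA design rules. It is suited to knockout of CSNK2A1.
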