Features (pLannotate 1.2.2; 29 found; start..end, strand, type, name):
     14..80      +  CDS            small t antigen (fragment): SV40 (simian virus 40) small t antigen
    106..317     +  promoter       EF-1α core promoter: core promoter for human elongation factor EF-1α
    318..1256    +  intron         EF-1α intron A: intron upstream of the start codon of human EF-1α
   1278..1877    +  CDS            PuroR (fragment): puromycin N-acetyltransferase; pac from Streptomyces; confers resistance to puromycin
   1893..2481    +  misc_feature   WPRE: woodchuck hepatitis virus posttranscriptional regulatory element
   2532..2551    +  misc_feature   cPPT/CTS (fragment): central polypurine tract and central termination sequence of HIV-1
   2553..2786    +  LTR            3' LTR (ΔU3): self-inactivating 3' long terminal repeat (LTR) from HIV-1
   2864..2985    +  polyA_signal   SV40 poly(A) signal: SV40 polyadenylation signal
   3025..3160    +  rep_origin     SV40 ori: SV40 origin of replication
   3181..3199    -  promoter       T7 promoter: promoter for bacteriophage T7 RNA polymerase
   3207..3362    +  CDS            lacZα (fragment): LacZα fragment of β-galactosidase; lacZ fragment
   3367..3795    +  rep_origin     f1 ori (sequence partly withheld): f1 bacteriophage origin of replication; arrow indicates direction of (+) strand synthesis
   3848..3952    +  promoter       AmpR promoter: bla
   3953..4813    +  CDS            AmpR: β-lactamase; bla; confers resistance to ampicillin, carbenicillin, and related antibiotics
   4984..5572    +  rep_origin     ori: high-copy-number ColE1/pMB1/pBR322/pUC origin of replication
   5755..5847    +  CDS            lacI (fragment): lac repressor; lacI; The lac repressor binds to the lac operator to inhibit transcription in E. coli. This inhibition can be relieved by adding lactose or isopropyl-β-D-thiogalactopyranoside (IPTG).
   5860..5881    +  protein_bind   CAP binding site: CAP binding activates transcription in the presence of cAMP. E. coli catabolite activator protein
   5896..5926    +  promoter       lac promoter: promoter for the E. coli lac operon
   5934..5950    +  protein_bind   lac operator: The lac repressor binds to the lac operator to inhibit transcription in E. coli. This inhibition can be relieved by adding lactose or isopropyl-β-D-thiogalactopyranoside (IPTG). lac repressor encoded by lacI
   5995..6013    +  promoter       T3 promoter: promoter for bacteriophage T3 RNA polymerase
   6041..6267    +  promoter       RSV promoter: Rous sarcoma virus enhancer/promoter
   6268..6448    +  LTR            5' LTR (truncated): truncated 5' long terminal repeat (LTR) from HIV-1
   6495..6620    +  misc_feature   HIV-1 Ψ: packaging signal of human immunodeficiency virus type 1
   6604..6967    +  CDS            HIV-1 gag (fragment): gag protein from human immunodeficiency virus 1; gag
   7113..7346    +  misc_feature   RRE: The Rev response element (RRE) of HIV-1 allows for Rev-dependent mRNA export from the nucleus to the cytoplasm.
   7723..7749    +  CDS            Rev (fragment): human immunodeficiency virus 1 (HIV-1) Rev protein; rev; enhances nuclear export of unspliced and incompletely spliced viral mRNAs
   7753..7993    +  promoter       U6 promoter: RNA polymerase III promoter for human U6 snRNA
   8023..8098    +  misc_RNA       gRNA scaffold: guide RNA scaffold for the Streptococcus pyogenes CRISPR/Cas9 system
   8154..8271    +  misc_feature   cPPT/CTS: central polypurine tract and central termination sequence of HIV-1
>Addgene plasmid #76672 | CSNK2A1 gRNA (BRDN0001146603) | addgene full sequence | sequence record 186280 | Addgene Assembled Sequence
CCCGGGTGCAAAGATGGATAAAGTTTTAAACAGAGAGGAATCTTTGCAGCTAATGGACCTTCTAGGTCTT
GAAAGGAGTGGGAATTGGCTCCGGTGCCCGTCAGTGGGCAGAGCGCACATCGCCCACAGTCCCCGAGAAG
TTGGGGGGAGGGGTCGGCAATTGATCCGGTGCCTAGAGAAGGTGGCGCGGGGTAAACTGGGAAAGTGATG
TCGTGTACTGGCTCCGCCTTTTTCCCGAGGGTGGGGGAGAACCGTATATAAGTGCAGTAGTCGCCGTGAA
CGTTCTTTTTCGCAACGGGTTTGCCGCCAGAACACAGGTAAGTGCCGTGTGTGGTTCCCGCGGGCCTGGC
CTCTTTACGGGTTATGGCCCTTGCGTGCCTTGAATTACTTCCACCTGGCTGCAGTACGTGATTCTTGATC
CCGAGCTTCGGGTTGGAAGTGGGTGGGAGAGTTCGAGGCCTTGCGCTTAAGGAGCCCCTTCGCCTCGTGC
TTGAGTTGAGGCCTGGCCTGGGCGCTGGGGCCGCCGCGTGCGAATCTGGTGGCACCTTCGCGCCTGTCTC
GCTGCTTTCGATAAGTCTCTAGCCATTTAAAATTTTTGATGACCTGCTGCGACGCTTTTTTTCTGGCAAG
ATAGTCTTGTAAATGCGGGCCAAGATCTGCACACTGGTATTTCGGTTTTTGGGGCCGCGGGCGGCGACGG
GGCCCGTGCGTCCCAGCGCACATGTTCGGCGAGGCGGGGCCTGCGAGCGCGGCCACCGAGAATCGGACGG
GGGTAGTCTCAAGCTGGCCGGCCTGCTCTGGTGCCTGGCCTCGCGCCGCCGTGTATCGCCCCGCCCTGGG
CGGCAAGGCTGGCCCGGTCGGCACCAGTTGCGTGAGCGGAAAGATGGCCGCTTCCCGGCCCTGCTGCAGG
GAGCTCAAAATGGAGGACGCGGCGCTCGGGAGAGCGGGCGGGTGAGTCACCCACACAAAGGAAAAGGGCC
TTTCCGTCCTCAGCCGTCGCTTCATGTGACTCCACGGAGTACCGGGCGCCGTCCAGGCACCTCGATTAGT
TCTCGAGCTTTTGGAGTACGTCGTCTTTAGGTTGGGGGGAGGGGTTTTATGCGATGGAGTTTCCCCACAC
TGAGTGGGTGGAGACTGAAGTTAGGCCAGCTTGGCACTTGATGTAATTCTCCTTGGAATTTGCCCTTTTT
GAGTTTGGATCTTGGTTCATTCTCAAGCCTCAGACAGTGGTTCAAAGTTTTTTTCTTCCATTTCAGGTGT
CGTGACGTACGGCCACCATGACCGAGTACAAGCCCACGGTGCGCCTCGCCACCCGCGACGACGTCCCCAG
GGCCGTACGCACCCTCGCCGCCGCGTTCGCCGACTACCCCGCCACGCGCCACACCGTCGATCCGGACCGC
CACATCGAGCGGGTCACCGAGCTGCAAGAACTCTTCCTCACGCGCGTCGGGCTCGACATCGGCAAGGTGT
GGGTCGCGGACGACGGCGCCGCCGTGGCGGTCTGGACCACGCCGGAGAGCGTCGAAGCGGGGGCGGTGTT
CGCCGAGATCGGCCCGCGCATGGCCGAGTTGAGCGGTTCCCGGCTGGCCGCGCAGCAACAGATGGAAGGC
CTCCTGGCGCCGCACCGGCCCAAGGAGCCCGCGTGGTTCCTGGCCACCGTCGGAGTCTCGCCCGACCACC
AGGGCAAGGGTCTGGGCAGCGCCGTCGTGCTCCCCGGAGTGGAGGCGGCCGAGCGCGCCGGGGTGCCCGC
CTTCCTGGAGACCTCCGCGCCCCGCAACCTCCCCTTCTACGAGCGGCTCGGCTTCACCGTCACCGCCGAC
GTCGAGGTGCCCGAAGGACCGCGCACCTGGTGCATGACCCGCAAGCCCGGTGCCTGAACGCGTTAAGTCG
ACAATCAACCTCTGGATTACAAAATTTGTGAAAGATTGACTGGTATTCTTAACTATGTTGCTCCTTTTAC
GCTATGTGGATACGCTGCTTTAATGCCTTTGTATCATGCTATTGCTTCCCGTATGGCTTTCATTTTCTCC
TCCTTGTATAAATCCTGGTTGCTGTCTCTTTATGAGGAGTTGTGGCCCGTTGTCAGGCAACGTGGCGTGG
TGTGCACTGTGTTTGCTGACGCAACCCCCACTGGTTGGGGCATTGCCACCACCTGTCAGCTCCTTTCCGG
GACTTTCGCTTTCCCCCTCCCTATTGCCACGGCGGAACTCATCGCCGCCTGCCTTGCCCGCTGCTGGACA
GGGGCTCGGCTGTTGGGCACTGACAATTCCGTGGTGTTGTCGGGGAAATCATCGTCCTTTCCTTGGCTGC
TCGCCTGTGTTGCCACCTGGATTCTGCGCGGGACGTCCTTCTGCTACGTCCCTTCGGCCCTCAATCCAGC
GGACCTTCCTTCCCGCGGCCTGCTGCCGGCTCTGCGGCCTCTTCCGCGTCTTCGCCTTCGCCCTCAGACG
AGTCGGATCTCCCTTTGGGCCGCCTCCCCGCGTCGACTTTAAGACCAATGACTTACAAGGCAGCTGTAGA
TCTTAGCCACTTTTTAAAAGAAAAGGGGGGACTGGAAGGGCTAATTCACTCCCAACGAAGACAAGATCTG
CTTTTTGCTTGTACTGGGTCTCTCTGGTTAGACCAGATCTGAGCCTGGGAGCTCTCTGGCTAACTAGGGA
ACCCACTGCTTAAGCCTCAATAAAGCTTGCCTTGAGTGCTTCAAGTAGTGTGTGCCCGTCTGTTGTGTGA
CTCTGGTAACTAGAGATCCCTCAGACCCTTTTAGTCAGTGTGGAAAATCTCTAGCAGTACGTATAGTAGT
TCATGTCATCTTATTATTCAGTATTTATAACTTGCAAAGAAATGAATATCAGAGAGTGAGAGGAACTTGT
TTATTGCAGCTTATAATGGTTACAAATAAAGCAATAGCATCACAAATTTCACAAATAAAGCATTTTTTTC
ACTGCATTCTAGTTGTGGTTTGTCCAAACTCATCAATGTATCTTATCATGTCTGGCTCTAGCTATCCCGC
CCCTAACTCCGCCCATCCCGCCCCTAACTCCGCCCAGTTCCGCCCATTCTCCGCCCCATGGCTGACTAAT
TTTTTTTATTTATGCAGAGGCCGAGGCCGCCTCGGCCTCTGAGCTATTCCAGAAGTAGTGAGGAGGCTTT
TTTGGAGGCCTAGGGACGTACCCAATTCGCCCTATAGTGAGTCGTATTACGCGCGCTCACTGGCCGTCGT
TTTACAACGTCGTGACTGGGAAAACCCTGGCGTTACCCAACTTAATCGCCTTGCAGCACATCCCCCTTTC
GCCAGCTGGCGTAATAGCGAAGAGGCCCGCACCGATCGCCCTTCCCAACAGTTGCGCAGCCTGAATGGCG
AATGGG
[124 nt withheld, positions 3367-3490]
C
[91 nt withheld, positions 3492-3582]
A
[49 nt withheld, positions 3584-3632]
CCTTTGACGTTGGAGTCCACGTTCTTT
[37 nt withheld, positions 3660-3696]
ACCCTATCTCGGTCTATTCTTTTGATTTATAAGGGATTTTGCCGATTTCGGCCTATTGGTTAAAAAATGA
GCTGATTTAACAAAAATTTAACGCGAATTTTAACAAAATATTAACGCTTACAATTTAGGTGGCACTTTTC
GGGGAAATGTGCGCGGAACCCCTATTTGTTTATTTTTCTAAATACATTCAAATATGTATCCGCTCATGAG
ACAATAACCCTGATAAATGCTTCAATAATATTGAAAAAGGAAGAGTATGAGTATTCAACATTTCCGTGTC
GCCCTTATTCCCTTTTTTGCGGCATTTTGCCTTCCTGTTTTTGCTCACCCAGAAACGCTGGTGAAAGTAA
AAGATGCTGAAGATCAGTTGGGTGCACGAGTGGGTTACATCGAACTGGATCTCAACAGCGGTAAGATCCT
TGAGAGTTTTCGCCCCGAAGAACGTTTTCCAATGATGAGCACTTTTAAAGTTCTGCTATGTGGCGCGGTA
TTATCCCGTATTGACGCCGGGCAAGAGCAACTCGGTCGCCGCATACACTATTCTCAGAATGACTTGGTTG
AGTACTCACCAGTCACAGAAAAGCATCTTACGGATGGCATGACAGTAAGAGAATTATGCAGTGCTGCCAT
AACCATGAGTGATAACACTGCGGCCAACTTACTTCTGACAACGATCGGAGGACCGAAGGAGCTAACCGCT
TTTTTGCACAACATGGGGGATCATGTAACTCGCCTTGATCGTTGGGAACCGGAGCTGAATGAAGCCATAC
CAAACGACGAGCGTGACACCACGATGCCTGTAGCAATGGCAACAACGTTGCGCAAACTATTAACTGGCGA
ACTACTTACTCTAGCTTCCCGGCAACAATTAATAGACTGGATGGAGGCGGATAAAGTTGCAGGACCACTT
CTGCGCTCGGCCCTTCCGGCTGGCTGGTTTATTGCTGATAAATCTGGAGCCGGTGAGCGTGGGTCTCGCG
GTATCATTGCAGCACTGGGGCCAGATGGTAAGCCCTCCCGTATCGTAGTTATCTACACGACGGGGAGTCA
GGCAACTATGGATGAACGAAATAGACAGATCGCTGAGATAGGTGCCTCACTGATTAAGCATTGGTAACTG
TCAGACCAAGTTTACTCATATATACTTTAGATTGATTTAAAACTTCATTTTTAATTTAAAAGGATCTAGG
TGAAGATCCTTTTTGATAATCTCATGACCAAAATCCCTTAACGTGAGTTTTCGTTCCACTGAGCGTCAGA
CCCCGTAGAAAAGATCAAAGGATCTTCTTGAGATCCTTTTTTTCTGCGCGTAATCTGCTGCTTGCAAACA
AAAAAACCACCGCTACCAGCGGTGGTTTGTTTGCCGGATCAAGAGCTACCAACTCTTTTTCCGAAGGTAA
CTGGCTTCAGCAGAGCGCAGATACCAAATACTGTTCTTCTAGTGTAGCCGTAGTTAGGCCACCACTTCAA
GAACTCTGTAGCACCGCCTACATACCTCGCTCTGCTAATCCTGTTACCAGTGGCTGCTGCCAGTGGCGAT
AAGTCGTGTCTTACCGGGTTGGACTCAAGACGATAGTTACCGGATAAGGCGCAGCGGTCGGGCTGAACGG
GGGGTTCGTGCACACAGCCCAGCTTGGAGCGAACGACCTACACCGAACTGAGATACCTACAGCGTGAGCT
ATGAGAAAGCGCCACGCTTCCCGAAGGGAGAAAGGCGGACAGGTATCCGGTAAGCGGCAGGGTCGGAACA
GGAGAGCGCACGAGGGAGCTTCCAGGGGGAAACGCCTGGTATCTTTATAGTCCTGTCGGGTTTCGCCACC
TCTGACTTGAGCGTCGATTTTTGTGATGCTCGTCAGGGGGGCGGAGCCTATGGAAAAACGCCAGCAACGC
GGCCTTTTTACGGTTCCTGGCCTTTTGCTGGCCTTTTGCTCACATGTTCTTTCCTGCGTTATCCCCTGAT
TCTGTGGATAACCGTATTACCGCCTTTGAGTGAGCTGATACCGCTCGCCGCAGCCGAACGACCGAGCGCA
GCGAGTCAGTGAGCGAGGAAGCGGAAGAGCGCCCAATACGCAAACCGCCTCTCCCCGCGCGTTGGCCGAT
TCATTAATGCAGCTGGCACGACAGGTTTCCCGACTGGAAAGCGGGCAGTGAGCGCAACGCAATTAATGTG
AGTTAGCTCACTCATTAGGCACCCCAGGCTTTACACTTTATGCTTCCGGCTCGTATGTTGTGTGGAATTG
TGAGCGGATAACAATTTCACACAGGAAACAGCTATGACCATGATTACGCCAAGCGCGCAATTAACCCTCA
CTAAAGGGAACAAAAGCTGGAGCTGCAAGCTTAATGTAGTCTTATGCAATACTCTTGTAGTCTTGCAACA
TGGTAACGATGAGTTAGCAACATGCCTTACAAGGAGAGAAAAAGCACCGTGCATGCCGATTGGTGGAAGT
AAGGTGGTACGATCGTGCCTTATTAGGAAGGCAACAGACGGGTCTGACATGGATTGGACGAACCACTGAA
TTGCCGCATTGCAGAGATATTGTATTTAAGTGCCTAGCTCGATACATAAACGGGTCTCTCTGGTTAGACC
AGATCTGAGCCTGGGAGCTCTCTGGCTAACTAGGGAACCCACTGCTTAAGCCTCAATAAAGCTTGCCTTG
AGTGCTTCAAGTAGTGTGTGCCCGTCTGTTGTGTGACTCTGGTAACTAGAGATCCCTCAGACCCTTTTAG
TCAGTGTGGAAAATCTCTAGCAGTGGCGCCCGAACAGGGACTTGAAAGCGAAAGGGAAACCAGAGGAGCT
CTCTCGACGCAGGACTCGGCTTGCTGAAGCGCGCACGGCAAGAGGCGAGGGGCGGCGACTGGTGAGTACG
CCAAAAATTTTGACTAGCGGAGGCTAGAAGGAGAGAGATGGGTGCGAGAGCGTCAGTATTAAGCGGGGGA
GAATTAGATCGCGATGGGAAAAAATTCGGTTAAGGCCAGGGGGAAAGAAAAAATATAAATTAAAACATAT
AGTATGGGCAAGCAGGGAGCTAGAACGATTCGCAGTTAATCCTGGCCTGTTAGAAACATCAGAAGGCTGT
AGACAAATACTGGGACAGCTACAACCATCCCTTCAGACAGGATCAGAAGAACTTAGATCATTATATAATA
CAGTAGCAACCCTCTATTGTGTGCATCAAAGGATAGAGATAAAAGACACCAAGGAAGCTTTAGACAAGAT
AGAGGAAGAGCAAAACAAAAGTAAGACCACCGCACAGCAAGCGGCCGCTGATCTTCAGACCTGGAGGAGG
AGATATGAGGGACAATTGGAGAAGTGAATTATATAAATATAAAGTAGTAAAAATTGAACCATTAGGAGTA
GCACCCACCAAGGCAAAGAGAAGAGTGGTGCAGAGAGAAAAAAGAGCAGTGGGAATAGGAGCTTTGTTCC
TTGGGTTCTTGGGAGCAGCAGGAAGCACTATGGGCGCAGCGTCAATGACGCTGACGGTACAGGCCAGACA
ATTATTGTCTGGTATAGTGCAGCAGCAGAACAATTTGCTGAGGGCTATTGAGGCGCAACAGCATCTGTTG
CAACTCACAGTCTGGGGCATCAAGCAGCTCCAGGCAAGAATCCTGGCTGTGGAAAGATACCTAAAGGATC
AACAGCTCCTGGGGATTTGGGGTTGCTCTGGAAAACTCATTTGCACCACTGCTGTGCCTTGGAATGCTAG
TTGGAGTAATAAATCTCTGGAACAGATTTGGAATCACACGACCTGGATGGAGTGGGACAGAGAAATTAAC
AATTACACAAGCTTAATACACTCCTTAATTGAAGAATCGCAAAACCAGCAAGAAAAGAATGAACAAGAAT
TATTGGAATTAGATAAATGGGCAAGTTTGTGGAATTGGTTTAACATAACAAATTGGCTGTGGTATATAAA
ATTATTCATAATGATAGTAGGAGGCTTGGTAGGTTTAAGAATAGTTTTTGCTGTACTTTCTATAGTGAAT
AGAGTTAGGCAGGGATATTCACCATTATCGTTTCAGACCCACCTCCCAACCCCGAGGGGACCCAGAGAGG
GCCTATTTCCCATGATTCCTTCATATTTGCATATACGATACAAGGCTGTTAGAGAGATAATTAGAATTAA
TTTGACTGTAAACACAAAGATATTAGTACAAAATACGTGACGTAGAAAGTAATAATTTCTTGGGTAGTTT
GCAGTTTTAAAATTATGTTTTAAAATGGACTATCATATGCTTACCGTAACTTGAAAGTATTTCGATTTCT
TGGCTTTATATATCTTGTGGAAAGGACGAAACACCGAGACATTGTAAAAGACCCTGGTTTTAGAGCTAGA
AATAGCAAGTTAAAATAAGGCTAGTCCGTTATCAACTTGAAAAAGTGGCACCGAGTCGGTGCTTTTTTAA
GCTTGGCGTAACTAGATCTTGAGACAAATGGCAGTATTCATCCACAATTTTAAAAGAAAAGGGGGGATTG
GGGGGTACAGTGCAGGGGAAAGAATAGTAGACATAATAGCAACAGACATACAAACTAAAGAATTACAAAA
ACAAATTACAAAAATTCAAAATTTTCGGGTTTATTACAGGGACAGCAGAGATCCACTTTGGCGCCGGCTC
GAGGGGG
