>Addgene plasmid #76672 | CSNK2A1 gRNA (BRDN0001146603) | depositor partial sequence | sequence record 144132 | Target Sequence
AGACATTGTAAAAGACCCTG
