>Addgene plasmid #76672 | CSNK2A1 gRNA (BRDN0001146603) | addgene partial sequence | sequence record 186279 | hU6-F
TAGAAAGTAATAATTTCTTGGGTAGTTTGCAGTTTTAAAATTATGTTTTAAAATGGACTATCATATGCTT
ACCGTAACTTGAAAGTATTTCGATTTCTTGGCTTTATATATCTTGTGGAAAGGACGAAACACCGAGACAT
TGTAAAAGACCCTGGTTTTAGAGCTAGAAATAGCAAGTTAAAATAAGGCTAGTCCGTTATCAACTTGAAA
AAGTGGCACCGAGTCGGTGCTTTTTTAAGCTTGGCGTAACTAGATCTTGAGACAAATGGCAGTATTCATC
CACAATTTTAAAAGAAAAGGGGGGATTGGGGGGTACAGTGCAGGGGAAAGAATAGTAGACATAATAGCAA
CAGACATACAAACTAAAGAATTACAAAAACAAATTACAAAAATTCAAAATTTTCGGGTTTATTACAGGGA
CAGCAGAGATCCACTTTGGCGCCGGCTCGAGGGGGCCCGGGTGCAAAGATGGATAAAGTTTTAAACAGAG
AGGAATCTTTGCAGCTAATGGACCTTCTAGGTCTTGAAAGGAGTGGGAATTGGCTCCGGTGCCCGTCAGT
GGGCAGAGCG
